>Addgene plasmid #239938 | LLP1016 | addgene full sequence | sequence record 490748 | Addgene NGS Result
ATTTCAGAAAGGATTTCCAGTTCTACAAGGTTAGAGAGATCAACAACTACCACCACGCTCACGATGCTTA
CCTTAACGCTGTTGTTGGAACCGCTCTTATCAAGAAGTACCCAAAGTTGGAGTCTGAGTTCGTTTACGGA
GATTACAAGGTTTACGATGTTAGAAAGATGATCGCTAAGTCTGAGCAGGAGATCGGAAAGGCTACCGCTA
AGTACTTCTTCTACTCTAACATCATGAACTTCTTCAAGACCGAGATCACCCTTGCTAACGGAGAGATCAG
AAAGAGACCACTTATCGAGACCAACGGAGAGACCGGAGAGATCGTTTGGGATAAGGGAAGAGATTTCGCT
ACCGTTAGAAAGGTTCTTTCTATGCCACAGGTTAACATCGTTAAGAAAACCGAGGTTCAGACCGGAGGAT
TCTCTAAGGAGTCTATCCTTCCAAAGAGAAACTCTGATAAGTTGATCGCTAGAAAGAAGGATTGGGACCC
AAAGAAGTACGGAGGATTCGATTCTCCAACCGTTGCTTACTCTGTTCTTGTTGTTGCTAAGGTTGAGAAG
GGAAAGTCTAAGAAGTTGAAGTCTGTTAAGGAGCTTCTTGGAATCACCATCATGGAGCGTTCTTCTTTCG
AGAAGAACCCAATCGATTTCCTTGAGGCTAAGGGATACAAGGAGGTTAAGAAGGATCTTATCATCAAGTT
GCCAAAGTACTCTCTTTTCGAGCTTGAGAACGGAAGAAAGAGAATGCTTGCTTCTGCTGGAGAGCTTCAG
AAGGGAAACGAGCTTGCTCTTCCATCTAAGTACGTTAACTTCCTTTACCTTGCTTCTCACTACGAGAAGT
TGAAGGGATCTCCAGAGGATAACGAGCAGAAGCAGCTTTTCGTTGAGCAGCACAAGCACTACCTTGATGA
GATCATCGAGCAAATCTCTGAGTTCTCTAAGAGAGTTATCCTTGCTGATGCTAACCTTGATAAGGTTCTT
TCTGCTTACAACAAGCACAGAGATAAGCCAATCAGAGAGCAGGCTGAGAACATCATCCACCTTTTCACCC
TTACCAACCTTGGTGCTCCAGCTGCTTTCAAGTACTTCGATACCACCATCGATAGAAAAAGATACACCTC
TACCAAGGAGGTTCTTGATGCTACCCTTATCCACCAGTCTATCACCGGACTTTACGAGACCAGAATCGAT
CTTTCTCAGCTTGGAGGAGATGAAGGAGCTGATCCTAAGAAGAAAAGAAAGGTTGATCCAAAGAAAAAGA
GGAAAGTTGGTGGAGGTGGATCAGGAGGTGGAGGATCTGGTGGGGGAGGATCCGAAGGAGCTGGATCTAC
TTCTCATGTTTCTTCTTCTCATAGGGGATTTGACCTTAACATTCCACCAATCCCTGAATTTTCTATGGTT
AACGGAGACGACGAGGTTATGTCTCCAATGCCTGCTAAAAAACCTAGATTCGATTTTCCAGTTAAACTTC
AGCTTGGAGGTGGTGGTTCAGAGGGAGCAGGATCAACTTCACATGTGTCTTCATCTCACAGAGGTTTTGA
CCTTAACATTCCACCTATCCCTGAGTTTTCAATGGTGAATGGTGATGACGAAGTGATGTCACCTATGCCA
GCTAAAAAGCCAAGATTCGATTTCCCTGTGAAGTTGCAATTGTGAGTCGACGATCGTTCAAACATTTGGC
AATAAAGTTTCTTAAGATTGAATCCTGTTGCCGGTCTTGCGACGATTATCATATAATTTCTGTTGAATTA
CGTTAAGCATGTAATAATTAACATGTAATGCATGACGTTATTTATGAGATGGGTTTTTATGATTAGAGTC
CCGCAATTATACATTTAATACGCGATAGAAAACAAAATATAGCGCGCAAACTAGGATAAATTATCGCGCG
CGGTGTCATCTATGTTACTAGATCAGTCACTCGAGCCAGCTTTTGTTCCCTTTAGTGAGGGTTAATTTCG
AGCTTGGCGTAATCATGGTCATAGCTGTTTCCTGTGTGAAATTGTTATCCGCTCACAATTCCACACAACA
TACGAGCCGGAAGCATAAAGTGTAAAGCCTGGGGTGCCTAATGAGTGAGCTAACTCACATTAATTGCGTT
GCGCTCACTGCCCGCTTTCCAGTCGGGAAACCTGTCGTGCCAGCTGCATTAATGAATCGGCCAACGCGCG
GGGAGAGGCGGTTTGCGTATTGGGCGCTCTTCCGCTTCCTCGCTCACTGACTCGCTGCGCTCGGTCGTTC
GGCTGCGGCGAGCGGTATCAGCTCACTCAAAGGCGGTAATACGGTTATCCACAGAATCAGGGGATAACGC
AGGAAAGAACATGTGAGCAAAAGGCCAGCAAAAGGCCAGGAACCGTAAAAAGGCCGCGTTGCTGGCGTTT
TTCCATAGGCTCCGCCCCCCTGACGAGCATCACAAAAATCGACGCTCAAGTCAGAGGTGGCGAAACCCGA
CAGGACTATAAAGATACCAGGCGTTTCCCCCTGGAAGCTCCCTCGTGCGCTCTCCTGTTCCGACCCTGCC
GCTTACCGGATACCTGTCCGCCTTTCTCCCTTCGGGAAGCGTGGCGCTTTCTCATAGCTCACGCTGTAGG
TATCTCAGTTCGGTGTAGGTCGTTCGCTCCAAGCTGGGCTGTGTGCACGAACCCCCCGTTCAGCCCGACC
GCTGCGCCTTATCCGGTAACTATCGTCTTGAGTCCAACCCGGTAAGACACGACTTATCGCCACTGGCAGC
AGCCACTGGTAACAGGATTAGCAGAGCGAGGTATGTAGGCGGTGCTACAGAGTTCTTGAAGTGGTGGCCT
AACTACGGCTACACTAGAAGAACAGTATTTGGTATCTGCGCTCTGCTGAAGCCAGTTACCTTCGGAAAAA
GAGTTGGTAGCTCTTGATCCGGCAAACAAACCACCGCTGGTAGCGGTGGTTTTTTTGTTTGCAAGCAGCA
GATTACGCGCAGAAAAAAAGGATCTCAAGAAGATCCTTTGATCTTTTCTACGGGGTCTGACGCTCAGTGG
AACGAAAACTCACGTTAAGGGATTTTGGTCATGAGATTATCAAAAAGGATCTTCACCTAGATCCTTTTAA
ATTAAAAATGAAGTTTTAAATCAATCTAAAGTATATATGAGTAAACTTGGTCTGACAGTTACCAATGCTT
AATCAGTGAGGCACCTATCTCAGCGATCTGTCTATTTCGTTCATCCATAGTTGCCTGACTCCCCGTCGTG
TAGATAACTACGATACGGGAGGGCTTACCATCTGGCCCCAGTGCTGCAATGATACCGCGAGACCCACGCT
CACCGGCTCCAGATTTATCAGCAATAAACCAGCCAGCCGGAAGGGCCGAGCGCAGAAGTGGTCCTGCAAC
TTTATCCGCCTCCATCCAGTCTATTAATTGTTGCCGGGAAGCTAGAGTAAGTAGTTCGCCAGTTAATAGT
TTGCGCAACGTTGTTGCCATTGCTACAGGCATCGTGGTGTCACGCTCGTCGTTTGGTATGGCTTCATTCA
GCTCCGGTTCCCAACGATCAAGGCGAGTTACATGATCCCCCATGTTGTGCAAAAAAGCGGTTAGCTCCTT
CGGTCCTCCGATCGTTGTCAGAAGTAAGTTGGCCGCAGTGTTATCACTCATGGTTATGGCAGCACTGCAT
AATTCTCTTACTGTCATGCCATCCGTAAGATGCTTTTCTGTGACTGGTGAGTACTCAACCAAGTCATTCT
GAGAATAGTGTATGCGGCGACCGAGTTGCTCTTGCCCGGCGTCAATACGGGATAATACCGCGCCACATAG
CAGAACTTTAAAAGTGCTCATCATTGGAAAACGTTCTTCGGGGCGAAAACTCTCAAGGATCTTACCGCTG
TTGAGATCCAGTTCGATGTAACCCACTCGTGCACCCAACTGATCTTCAGCATCTTTTACTTTCACCAGCG
TTTCTGGGTGAGCAAAAACAGGAAGGCAAAATGCCGCAAAAAAGGGAATAAGGGCGACACGGAAATGTTG
AATACTCATACTCTTCCTTTTTCAATATTATTGAAGCATTTATCAGGGTTATTGTCTCATGAGCGGATAC
ATATTTGAATGTATTTAGAAAAATAAACAAATAGGGGTTCCGCGCACATTTCCCCGAAAAGTGCCACCTA
AATTGTAAGCGTTAATATTTTGTTAAAATTCGCGTTAAATTTTTGTTAAATCAGCTCATTTTTTAACCAA
TAGGCCGAAATCGGCAAAATCCCTTATAAATCAAAAGAATAGACCGAGATAGGGT
[37 nt withheld, positions 4256-4292]
AAAGAACGTGGACTCCAACGTCAAAGG
[49 nt withheld, positions 4320-4368]
T
[91 nt withheld, positions 4370-4460]
G
[124 nt withheld, positions 4462-4585]
CCCATTCGCCATTCAGGCTGCGCAACTGTTGGGAAGGGCGATCGGTGCGGGCCTCTTCGCTATTACGCCA
GCTGGCGAAAGGGGGATGTGCTGCAAGGCGATTAAGTTGGGTAACGCCAGGGTTTTCCCAGTCACGACGT
TGTAAAACGACGGCCAGTGAATTGTAATACGACTCACTATAGGGCGAATTGGGTACAAGCTTATCTAACG
ATGAGCTCGATCGTTCAAACATTTGGCAATAAAGTTTCTTAAGATTGAATCCTGTTGCCGGTCTTGCGAC
GATTATCATATAATTTCTGTTGAATTACGTTAAGCATGTAATAATTAACATGTAATGCATGACGTTATTT
ATGAGATGGGTTTTTATGATTAGAGTCCCGCAATTATACATTTAATACGCGATAGAAAACAAAATATAGC
GCGCAAACTAGGATAAATTATCGCGCGCGGTGTCATCTATGTTACTAGATCCTGCAGACTGACTAACTAG
GATGAGCTAAGCTAGCTATATCATCAATTTATGTATTACACATAATATCGCACTCAGTCTTTCATCTACG
GCAATGTACCAGCTGATATAATCAGTTATTGAAATATTTCTGAATTTAAACTTGCATCAATAAATTTATG
TTTTTGCTTGGACTATAATACCTGACTTGTTATTTTATCAATAAATATTTAAACTATATTTCTTTCAAGA
TGGGAATTAACATCTACAAATTGCCTTTTCTTATCGACCATGTACCATATGCCAACACTCGAATCCCCAC
CCGTTGGACCAAACCCGGCTCATTAAGCGTCGGTTCAGATTTATTTCCTTTATTTAAAAAAAAGGAAAGG
GTAAAAAATAGAAAATTGGAAACAGTTAAAGCCCAAAATTGTAATTTACCGAGAATTGTAAATTTACCTG
AAAACCCTACGCTATAGTTTCGACTATAAATACCAAACTTAGGACCTCACTTCAGAATCCCCTCGTCGCT
GCGTCTCTCTCCCGCAACCTTCGATTTTCGTTTATTCGCATCCATCGGAGAGAGAAAACAATCAATAAGC
GACCCCTAGGATGGCTCCAAAAAAGAAAAGAAAGGTTGCTAGCGACCATTACTTAGATATTAGATTGAGA
CCAGACCCAGAGTTCCCTCCAGCACAGTTGATGTCAGTGTTATTCGGAAAATTGCACCAGGCTTTGGTTG
CACAAGGTGGAGATAGAATTGGTGTGAGTTTTCCTGATTTGGACGAGTCTAGGTCAAGATTGGGAGAAAG
GTTAAGAATCCATGCTTCAGCAGATGACCTTAGGGCTTTGTTAGCAAGACCTTGGTTAGAGGGTCTTAGA
GATCATTTGCAGTTCGGAGAACCAGCTGTTGTGCCACACCCTACACCATATAGACAAGTTTCTAGAGTGC
AGGCAAAATCAAATCCTGAGAGACTTAGAAGGAGATTGATGAGGAGACACGACTTATCTGAAGAGGAAGC
TAGGAAGAGAATACCTGATACCGTTGCTAGAGCACTTGACTTGCCATTTGTGACTTTGAGAAGTCAATCC
ACTGGTCAGCATTTTAGGTTATTCATTAGACACGGACCACTTCAAGTTACTGCTGAGGAGGGAGGATTCA
CCTGTTATGGATTGAGTAAGGGAGGATTCGTGCCTTGGTTCTGAGGTACCCGGCCATGCTAGAGTCCGCA
AAAATCACCAGTCTCTCTCTACAAATCTATCTCTCTCTATTTTTCTCCAGAATAATGTGTGAGTAGTTCC
CAGATAAGGGAATTAGGGTTCTTATAGGGTTTCGCTCATGTGTTGAGCATATAAGAAACCCTTAGTATGT
ATTTGTATTTGTAAAATACTTCTATCAATAAAATTTCTAATTCCTAAAACCAAAATCCAGTGACCTACTA
GAAATAAAATATCTTTATTTTCATTACATCTGTGTGTTGGTTTTTTGTGTGAATCGATAGTACTAACATA
CGCTCTCCATCAAAACAAAACGAAACAAAACAAACTAGCAAAATAGGCTGTCCCCAGTGCAAGTGCAGGT
GCCAGAACATTTCTCTGAATTCTGAGACTTTTCAACAAAGGGTAATATCGGGAAACCTCCTCGGATTCCA
TTGCCCAGCTATCTGTCACTTCATCAAAAGGACAGTAGAAAAGGAAGGTGGCACCTACAAATGCCATCAT
TGCGATAAAGGAAAGGCTATCGTTCAAGATGCCTCTGCCGACAGTGGTCCCAAAGATGGACCCCCACCCA
CGAGGAGCATCGTGGAAAAAGAAGACGTTCCAACCACGTCTTCAAAGCAAGTGGATTGATGTGATATCTC
CACTGACGTAAGGGATGACGCACAATCCCACTATCCTTCGCAAGACCCTTCCTCTATATAAGGAAGTTCA
TTTCATTTGGAGAGGACGGCACTAGTGATATGCCAAAGAAGAAGAGAAAGGTCGGAGGAGGAGGATCTGA
CAAGAAGTACTCTATCGGACTTGCCATCGGAACCAACTCTGTTGGATGGGCTGTTATCACCGATGAGTAC
AAGGTTCCATCTAAGAAGTTCAAGGTTCTTGGAAACACCGATAGACACTCTATCAAGAAGAACCTTATCG
GTGCTCTTCTTTTCGATTCTGGAGAGACCGCTGAGGCTACCAGATTGAAGAGAACCGCTAGAAGAAGATA
CACCAGAAGAAAGAACAGAATCTGCTACCTTCAGGAAATCTTCTCTAACGAGATGGCTAAGGTTGATGAT
TCTTTCTTCCACAGACTTGAGGAGTCTTTCCTTGTTGAGGAGGATAAGAAGCACGAGAGACACCCAATCT
TCGGAAACATCGTTGATGAGGTTGCTTACCACGAGAAGTACCCAACCATCTACCACCTTAGAAAGAAGTT
GGTTGATTCTACCGATAAGGCTGATCTTAGACTTATCTACCTTGCTCTTGCTCACATGATCAAGTTCAGA
GGACACTTCCTTATCGAGGGAGACCTTAACCCAGATAACTCTGATGTTGATAAGTTGTTCATCCAGCTTG
TTCAGACCTACAACCAGCTTTTCGAGGAGAACCCAATCAACGCTTCTGGAGTTGATGCTAAGGCTATCCT
TTCTGCTAGACTTTCTAAGTCTCGTAGACTTGAGAACCTTATCGCTCAGCTTCCAGGAGAGAAGAAGAAC
GGACTTTTCGGAAACCTTATCGCTCTTTCTCTTGGACTTACCCCAAACTTCAAGTCTAACTTCGATCTTG
CTGAGGATGCTAAGTTGCAGCTTTCTAAGGATACCTACGATGATGATCTTGATAACCTTCTTGCTCAGAT
CGGAGATCAGTACGCTGATCTTTTCCTTGCTGCTAAGAACCTTTCTGATGCTATCCTTCTTTCTGACATC
CTTAGAGTTAACACCGAGATCACCAAGGCTCCACTTTCTGCTTCTATGATCAAGAGATACGATGAGCACC
ACCAGGATCTTACCCTTTTGAAGGCTCTTGTTAGACAGCAGCTTCCAGAGAAGTACAAGGAAATCTTCTT
CGATCAGTCTAAGAACGGATACGCTGGATACATCGATGGAGGAGCTTCTCAGGAGGAGTTCTACAAGTTC
ATCAAGCCAATCCTTGAGAAGATGGATGGAACCGAGGAGCTTCTTGTTAAGTTGAACAGAGAGGATCTTC
TTAGAAAGCAGAGAACCTTCGATAACGGATCTATCCCACACCAGATCCACCTTGGAGAGCTTCACGCTAT
CCTTCGTAGACAGGAGGATTTCTACCCATTCTTGAAGGATAACAGAGAGAAGATCGAGAAGATCCTTACC
TTCAGAATCCCATACTACGTTGGACCACTTGCTAGAGGAAACTCTCGTTTCGCTTGGATGACCAGAAAGT
CTGAGGAGACCATCACCCCTTGGAACTTCGAGGAGGTAAGTTTCTGCTTCTACCTTTGATATATATATAA
TAATTATCATTAATTAGTAGTAATATAATATTTCAAATATTTTTTTCAAAATAAAAGAATGTAGTATATA
GCAATTGCTTTTCTGTAGTTTATAAGTGTGTATATTTTAATTTATAACTTTTCTAATATATGACCAAAAT
TTGTTGATGTGCAGGTTGTTGATAAGGGAGCTTCTGCTCAGTCTTTCATCGAGAGAATGACCAACTTCGA
TAAGAACCTTCCAAACGAGAAGGTTCTTCCAAAGCACTCTCTTCTTTACGAGTACTTCACCGTTTACAAC
GAGCTTACCAAGGTTAAGTACGTTACCGAGGGAATGAGAAAGCCAGCTTTCCTTTCTGGAGAGCAGAAGA
AGGCTATCGTTGATCTTCTTTTCAAGACCAACAGAAAGGTTACCGTTAAGCAGTTGAAGGAGGATTACTT
CAAGAAGATCGAGTGCTTCGATTCTGTTGAAATCTCTGGAGTTGAGGATAGATTCAACGCTTCTCTTGGA
ACCTACCACGATCTTTTGAAGATCATCAAGGATAAGGATTTCCTTGATAACGAGGAGAACGAGGACATCC
TTGAGGACATCGTTCTTACCCTTACCCTTTTCGAGGATAGAGAGATGATCGAGGAGAGACTCAAGACCTA
CGCTCACCTTTTCGATGATAAGGTTATGAAGCAGTTGAAGAGAAGAAGATACACCGGATGGGGTAGACTT
TCTCGTAAGTTGATCAACGGAATCAGAGATAAGCAGTCTGGAAAGACCATCCTTGATTTCTTGAAGTCTG
ATGGATTCGCTAACAGAAACTTCATGCAGCTTATCCACGATGATTCTCTTACCTTCAAGGAGGACATCCA
GAAGGCTCAGGTTTCTGGACAGGGAGATTCTCTTCACGAGCACATCGCTAACCTTGCTGGATCTCCAGCT
ATCAAGAAGGGAATCCTTCAGACCGTTAAGGTTGTTGATGAGCTTGTTAAGGTTATGGGTAGACACAAGC
CAGAGAACATCGTTATCGAGATGGCTAGAGAGAACCAGACCACCCAGAAGGGACAGAAGAACTCTCGTGA
GAGAATGAAGAGAATCGAGGAGGGAATCAAGGAGCTTGGATCTCAAATCTTGAAGGAGCACCCAGTTGAG
AACACCCAGCTTCAGAACGAGAAGTTGTACCTTTACTACCTTCAGAACGGAAGAGATATGTACGTTGATC
AGGAGCTTGACATCAACAGACTTTCTGATTACGATGTTGATGCTATCGTTCCACAGTCTTTCTTGAAGGA
TGATTCTATCGATAACAAGGTTCTTACCCGTTCTGATAAGAACAGAGGAAAGTCTGATAACGTTCCATCT
GAGGAGGTTGTTAAGAAGATGAAGAACTACTGGAGACAGCTTCTTAACGCTAAGTTGATCACCCAGAGAA
AGTTCGATAACCTTACCAAGGCTGAGAGAGGAGGACTTTCTGAGCTTGATAAGGCTGGATTCATCAAGAG
ACAGCTTGTTGAGACCAGACAGATCACCAAGCACGTTGCTCAGATCCTTGATTCTCGTATGAACACCAAG
TACGATGAGAACGATAAGTTGATCAGAGAGGTTAAGGTTATCACCTTGAAGTCTAAGTTGGTTTCTG
Features (pLannotate 1.2.2; 22 found; start..end, strand, type, name):
   1488..1625    +  CDS            AZF3 (fragment): AZF3_ARATH - Also known as ZF3. Experimental evidence at protein level: Swiss-Prot protein existence level 1. Transcriptional repressor probably involved in abiotic stress responses. Binds DNA in a sequence-specific manner and can repress the transactivation activity of other transcription factors. From Arabidopsis thaliana (Mouse-ear cress).
   1662..1914    +  terminator     NOS terminator: nopaline synthase terminator and poly(A) signal
   1939..1957    -  promoter       T3 promoter: promoter for bacteriophage T3 RNA polymerase
   2002..2018    -  protein_bind   lac operator: The lac repressor binds to the lac operator to inhibit transcription in E. coli. This inhibition can be relieved by adding lactose or isopropyl-β-D-thiogalactopyranoside (IPTG). lac repressor encoded by lacI
   2026..2056    -  promoter       lac promoter: promoter for the E. coli lac operon
   2071..2092    -  protein_bind   CAP binding site: CAP binding activates transcription in the presence of cAMP. E. coli catabolite activator protein
   2105..2197    -  CDS            lacI (fragment): lac repressor; lacI; The lac repressor binds to the lac operator to inhibit transcription in E. coli. This inhibition can be relieved by adding lactose or isopropyl-β-D-thiogalactopyranoside (IPTG).
   2380..2968    -  rep_origin     ori: high-copy-number ColE1/pMB1/pBR322/pUC origin of replication
   3139..3999    -  CDS            AmpR: β-lactamase; bla; confers resistance to ampicillin, carbenicillin, and related antibiotics
   4000..4104    -  promoter       AmpR promoter: bla
   4157..4585    -  rep_origin     f1 ori (sequence partly withheld): f1 bacteriophage origin of replication; arrow indicates direction of (+) strand synthesis
   4590..4747    -  CDS            lacZα (fragment): LacZα fragment of β-galactosidase; lacZ fragment
   4750..4768    +  promoter       T7 promoter: promoter for bacteriophage T7 RNA polymerase
   4804..5056    +  terminator     NOS terminator: nopaline synthase terminator and poly(A) signal
   5086..5286    +  terminator     gene 7 terminator: transcription terminator for octopine-type Ti plasmid gene 7
   5679..6236    +  CDS            cas6f: CAS6_PSEAB - Also known as csy4. Experimental evidence at protein level: Swiss-Prot protein existence level 1. CRISPR (clustered regularly interspaced short palindromic repeat) is an adaptive immune system that provides protection against mobile genetic elements (viruses, transposable elements and conjugative plasmids). CRISPR clusters contain sequences complementary to antecedent mobile elements and target invading nucleic acids. CRISPR clusters are transcribed and processed into CRISPR RNA (crRNA). Processes pre-crRNA into individual crRNA units. Absolutely required for crRNA production or s
   6307..6466    +  polyA_signal   CaMV poly(A) signal (fragment): cauliflower mosaic virus polyadenylation signal
   6478..6526    +  polyA_signal   poly(A) signal: synthetic polyadenylation signal
   6540..6631    +  misc_feature   pause site: RNA polymerase II transcriptional pause signal from the human α2 globin gene
   6638..6982    +  promoter       CaMV 35S promoter: strong constitutive promoter from cauliflower mosaic virus
   6935..6981    +  promoter       minimal CaMV 35S promoter: minimal 35S promoter from cauliflower mosaic virus
   7037..1211    +  CDS            pcoCas9 (across the origin): Cas9 endonuclease from the Streptococcus pyogenes Type II CRISPR/Cas system plant codon-optimized Cas9 gene containing the potato IV2 intron
