[The description below was written by a language model from this plasmid's Addgene catalogue record and pLannotate feature annotations shown in this document.]
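Description:
LLP1016 is a 10.1 kb high-copy plasmid built on pBluescript SK(+) for CRISPR interference work in plants. It is maintained in E. coli through the ColE1/pUC-type origin and selected with ampicillin via the β-lactamase gene. The backbone also retains the f1 phage origin, flanking T3 and T7 promoters, and remnants of the lac promoter/operator and lacZα region. No T-DNA borders or plant selectable marker appear in the feature table, which suggests direct DNA delivery for transient expression rather than Agrobacterium-mediated transformation, although the record does not state the delivery route.

The main cassette uses the strong constitutive CaMV 35S promoter to drive a plant codon-optimised Streptococcus pyogenes Cas9 coding sequence that contains the potato IV2 intron. The catalogue describes this as the nuclease-dead dCas9, fused to two copies of a ZAT10 repression domain. The annotation tool detects the C-terminal fusion as a fragment resembling the related Arabidopsis zinc-finger repressor AZF3, and the unit ends at a NOS terminator. When guided to a promoter by a guide RNA, this fusion should block or actively repress transcription rather than cut DNA.

A second, upstream cassette encodes Csy4 (Cas6f), the Pseudomonas aeruginosa endoribonuclease that cleaves precursor CRISPR RNAs at a defined hairpin, which allows individual guides to be released from longer transcripts. The catalogue says it is driven by a TCTP promoter, which is not annotated in the table. It is followed by a CaMV polyadenylation signal. A synthetic poly(A) signal and an RNA polymerase II pause site then insulate it from the 35S unit, and additional NOS and gene 7 terminators lie upstream. No guide RNA cassette is annotated, so guides are presumably supplied from separate constructs when building repressor-based synthetic gene circuits in plants.
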