Addgene plasmid #239938: LLP1016
Purpose: CaMV 35S driving the expression of dCas9-ZAT10(2x)
Depositing lab: Ryan Lister. Depositing organization: University of Western Australia. Publication: CRISPRi-based circuits to control gene expression in plants. Khan MA, Herring G, Zhu JY, Oliva M, Fourie E, Johnston B, Zhang Z, Potter J, Pineda L, Pflueger J, Swain T, Pflueger C, Lloyd JPB, Secco D, Small I, Kidd BN, Lister R. Nat Biotechnol. 2025 Mar;43(3):416-430. doi: 10.1038/s41587-024-02236-w. Epub 2024 May 20. PubMed 38769424.
Backbone
  Vector backbone: pBluescript SK(+)
  Vector type: CRISPR, Synthetic Biology
Growth in bacteria
  Bacterial resistance: Ampicillin, 100 μg/mL
  Growth temperature: 30°C
  Growth strain: DH5alpha
  Copy number: High Copy
Gene/Insert
  Gene/Insert name: CaMV 35S::dCas9-ZAT10(2x) (alt name: Other genes: TCTP::Csy4)
  Species: Other
  Mutation: N/A
  Cloning method: Gibson Cloning
Terms and licenses: Academic/Nonprofit Terms; Industry Terms: Not Available to Industry
How to cite: LLP1016 was a gift from Ryan Lister (Addgene plasmid # 239938 ; http://n2t.net/addgene:239938 ; RRID:Addgene_239938)
